Addgene plasmid #204017: pMRMTK-clo42
Purpose: Cloning plasmid containing the YFP insert with a chloramphenicol resistance marker
Depositing lab: Nathan Crook. Depositing organization: North Carolina State University. Publication: Engineering the Maize Root Microbiome: A Rapid MoClo Toolkit and Identification of Potential Bacterial Chassis for Studying Plant-Microbe Interactions. van Schaik J, Li Z, Cheadle J, Crook N. ACS Synth Biol. 2023 Oct 20;12(10):3030-3040. doi: 10.1021/acssynbio.3c00371. Epub 2023 Sep 15. PubMed 37712562.
Backbone
  Vector backbone: R6Kγ origin of replication, oriT & chloramphenicol resistance gene
  Backbone size w/o insert (bp): 1607
  Total vector size (bp): 2335
  Vector type: Plant Expression
Growth in bacteria
  Bacterial resistance: Chloramphenicol, 25 μg/mL
  Growth temperature: 37°C
  Growth strain: Pir1
  Copy number: Low Copy
Gene/Insert
  Gene/Insert name: Yellow fluorescent protein
  Insert size (bp): 728
  Promoter: N/A
  Cloning method: Restriction Enzyme; 5′ cloning site BsaI (not destroyed); 3′ cloning site BsaI (not destroyed)
  Sequencing primers: 5′ gtaacgcactgagaagcccttagag; 3′ CCTGCCACTCATCGCAGTACTG
Terms and licenses: Academic/Nonprofit Terms; Industry Terms: Not Available to Industry
Depositor comments: Please visit https://www.biorxiv.org/content/10.1101/2023.06.05.543168v1 for bioRxiv preprint.
How to cite: pMRMTK-clo42 was a gift from Nathan Crook (Addgene plasmid # 204017 ; http://n2t.net/addgene:204017 ; RRID:Addgene_204017)
