[The description below was written by a language model from this plasmid's Addgene catalogue record and pLannotate feature annotations shown in this document.]
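Description:
pMRMTK-clo42 is a small (about 2.3 kb) part-storage plasmid from a modular cloning (MoClo) toolkit built for engineering maize root-associated bacteria. Although the catalogue lists the vector type as plant expression, the features are those of a bacterial cloning vector. Its minimal backbone of roughly 1.6 kb carries three functional modules. The first is an R6K γ origin of replication, which fires only when the R6K initiator protein pi is supplied in trans, so the plasmid must be maintained in a pir-expressing E. coli host such as the Pir1 strain named in the record, where it is listed as low copy. The second is an incP oriT, accompanied by a short traJ fragment, which allows conjugative mobilisation when transfer functions are provided by a helper or donor strain. The third is a chloramphenicol acetyltransferase gene driven by its native cat promoter, used for selection.

The payload is a yellow fluorescent protein coding sequence of about 720 bp, which the feature annotation identifies as Venus, a fast-maturing YFP variant in a mammalian codon-optimised form. It is followed at a short distance by a phage T7 early (T7Te) transcription terminator. No promoter is recorded for the insert, and none is annotated upstream of it, so the plasmid is not intended to express YFP itself. Instead, the insert is flanked by BsaI sites that are retained after cloning. These allow the reporter to be released by this Type IIS enzyme and joined with promoter and other parts in Golden Gate assemblies. The construct therefore serves as a donor of a YFP reporter part for building expression plasmids to test in candidate bacterial chassis for plant–microbe interaction studies.
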