Features (pLannotate 1.2.2; 7 found; start..end, strand, type, name):
    648..750     -  promoter       cat promoter: promoter of the E. coli cat gene encoding chloramphenicol acetyltransferase
    910..1019    +  oriT           oriT: incP origin of transfer
   1052..1097    +  CDS            traJ (fragment): oriT-recognizing protein; traJ
   1134..1522    +  rep_origin     R6K γ ori: γ replication origin from E. coli plasmid R6K; requires the R6K initiator protein pi for replication
   1538..2257    +  CDS            Venus: yellow fluorescent protein (YFP) with fast and efficient maturation (Nagai et al., 2002) mammalian codon-optimized
   2276..2303    +  terminator     T7Te terminator: phage T7 early transcription terminator
   2324..647     -  CDS            CmR (across the origin): chloramphenicol acetyltransferase; cat; confers resistance to chloramphenicol
>Addgene plasmid #204017 | pMRMTK-clo42 | addgene full sequence | sequence record 405380 | Addgene NGS Result
TGCCACTCATCGCAGTACTGTTGTAATTCATTAAGCATTCTACCGACATGGAAGCCATCACAAACGGCAT
GATGAACCTGAATCGCCAGCGGCATCAGCACCTTGTCGCCTTGCGTATAATATTTGCCCATGGTGAAAAC
GGGGGCGAAGAAGTTGTCCATATTGGCCACGTTTAAATCAAAACTGGTGAAACTCACCCAGGGATTGGCT
GAGACGAAAAACATATTCTCAATAAACCCTTTAGGGAAATAGGCCAGGTTTTCACCGTAACACGCCACAT
CTTGCGAATATATGTGTAGAAACTGCCGGAAATCGTCGTGGTATTCACTCCAGAGCGATGAAAACGTTTC
AGTTTGCTCATGGAAAACGGTGTAACAAGGGTGAACACTATCCCATATCACCAGCTCACCGTCTTTCATT
GCCATACGGAATTCCGGATGAGCATTCATCAGGCGGGCAAGAATGTGAATAAAGGCCGGATAAAACTTGT
GCTTATTTTTCTTTACGGTCTTTAAAAAGGCCGTAATATCCAGCTGAACGGTCTGGTTATAGGTACATTG
AGCAACTGACTGAAATGCCTCAAAATGTTCTTTACGATGCCATTGGGATATATCAACGGTGGTATATCCA
GTGATTTTTTTCTCCATTTTAGCTTCCTTAGCTCCTGAAAATCTCGATAACTCAAAAAATACGCCCGGTA
GTGATCTTATTTCATTATGGTGAAAGTTGGAACCTCTTACGTGCCGATCAGTCAATTCGAGGGGGATCAA
TTCCGTTTTCCGCTGCATAACCCTGCTTCGGGGTCATTATAGCGATTTTTTCGGTATATCCATCCTTTTT
CGCACGATATACAGGATTTTGCCAAAGGGTTCGTGTAGACTTTCCTTGGTGTATCCAACGGCGTCAGCCG
GGCAGGATAGGTGAAGTAGGCCCACCCGCGAGCGGGTGTTCCTTCTTCACTGTCCCTTATTCGCACCTGG
CGGTGCTCAACGGGAATCCTGCTCTGCGAGGCTGGCCGGCTACCGCCGGCGTAACAGATGAGGGCAAGCG
GATGGCTGATGAAACCAAGCCAACCAGGAAGGGCAGCCCACCTATCACGGAATTGATCCGGCCACGATGC
GTCCGGCGTAGAGGATCTGAAGATCAGCAGTTCAACCTGTTGATAGTACGTACTAAGCTCTCATGTTTCA
CGTACTAAGCTCTCATGTTTAACGTACTAAGCTCTCATGTTTAACGAACTAAACCCTCATGGCTAACGTA
CTAAGCTCTCATGGCTAACGTACTAAGCTCTCATGTTTCACGTACTAAGCTCTCATGTTTGAACAATAAA
ATTAATATAAATCAGCAACTTAAATAGCCTCTAAGGTTTTAAGTTTTATAAGAAAAAAAAGAATATATAA
GGCTTTTAAAGCTTTTAAGGTTTAACGGTTGTGGACAACAAGCCAGGGATGTAACGCACTGAGAAGCCCT
TAGAGCCTCTCAAAGCAATTTTGAGTGACACAGGAACACTTAACGGCTGACATGGGGGTCTCGATTAATG
GTGAGCAAGGGCGAGGAGCTGTTCACCGGGGTGGTGCCCATCCTGGTCGAGCTGGACGGCGACGTAAACG
GCCACAAGTTCAGCGTGTCCGGCGAGGGCGAGGGCGATGCCACCTACGGCAAGCTGACCCTGAAGCTGAT
CTGCACCACCGGCAAGCTGCCCGTGCCCTGGCCCACCCTCGTGACCACCCTGGGCTACGGCCTGCAGTGC
TTCGCCCGCTACCCCGACCACATGAAGCAGCACGACTTCTTCAAGTCCGCCATGCCCGAAGGCTACGTCC
AGGAGCGCACCATCTTCTTCAAGGACGACGGCAACTACAAGACCCGCGCCGAGGTGAAGTTCGAGGGCGA
CACCCTGGTGAACCGCATCGAGCTGAAGGGCATCGACTTCAAGGAGGACGGCAACATCCTGGGGCACAAG
CTGGAGTACAACTACAACAGCCACAACGTCTATATCACCGCCGACAAGCAGAAGAACGGCATCAAGGCCA
ACTTCAAGATCCGCCACAACATCGAGGACGGCGGCGTGCAGCTCGCCGACCACTACCAGCAGAACACCCC
CATCGGCGACGGCCCCGTGCTGCTGCCCGACAACCACTACCTGAGCTACCAGTCCGCCCTGAGCAAAGAC
CCCAACGAGAAGCGCGATCACATGGTCCTGCTGGAGTTCGTGACCGCCGCCGGGATCACTCTCGGCATGG
ACGAGCTGTACAAGTAAGGTACGAGACCTCACACTGGCTCACCTTCGGGTGGGCCTTTCTGCGTTTATAC
CTAGGAGTCAAAATTACTCCCCGCCC
